>Addgene plasmid #66351 | GPR31-Tango | depositor partial sequence | sequence record 113315 | empty Tango
GACGGATCGGGAGATCTCCCGATCCCCTATGGTGCACTCTCAGTACAATCTGCTCTGATGCCGCATAGTT
AAGCCAGTATCTGCTCCCTGCTTGTGTGTTGGAGGTCGCTGAGTAGTGCGCGAGCAAAATTTAAGCTACA
ACAAGGCAAGGCTTGACCGACAATTGCATGAAGAATCTGCTTAGGGTTAGGCGTTTTGCGCTGCTTCGCG
ATGTACGGGCCAGATATACGCGTTGACATTGATTATTGACTAGTTATTAATAGTAATCAATTACGGGGTC
ATTAGTTCATAGCCCATATATGGAGTTCCGCGTTACATAACTTACGGTAAATGGCCCGCCTGGCTGACCG
CCCAACGACCCCCGCCCATTGACGTCAATAATGACGTATGTTCCCATAGTAACGCCAATAGGGACTTTCC
ATTGACGTCAATGGGTGGAGTATTTACGGTAAACTGCCCACTTGGCAGTACATCAAGTGTATCATATGCC
AAGTACGCCCCCTATTGACGTCAATGACGGTAAATGGCCCGCCTGGCATTATGCCCAGTACATGACCTTA
TGGGACTTTCCTACTTGGCAGTACATCTACGTATTAGTCATCGCTATTACCATGGTGATGCGGTTTTGGC
AGTACATCAATGGGCGTGGATAGCGGTTTGACTCACGGGGATTTCCAAGTCTCCACCCCATTGACGTCAA
TGGGAGTTTGTTTTGGCACCAAAATCAACGGGACTTTCCAAAATGTCGTAACAACTCCGCCCCATTGACG
CAAATGGGCGGTAGGCGTGTACGGTGGGAGGTCTATATAAGCAGAGCTCTCTGGCTAACTAGAGAACCCA
CTGCTTACTGGCTTATCGAAATTAATACGACTCACTATAGGGAGACCCAAGCTGGCTAGCGTTTAAACTT
AAGCTTGGTACCGAGCTCGGATCCACTAGTCCAGTGTGGTGGAATTCTGCAGATATCCAGCACAGTGGCG
GCCGCGCCACCATGAAGACGATCATCGCCCTGAGCTACATCTTCTGCCTGGTATTCGCCGACTACAAGGA
CGATGATGACGCCAGCATCGATACCGGTGGACGCACCCCACCCAGCCTGGGTCCCCAAGATGAGTCCTGC
ACCACCGCCAGCTCCTCCCTGGCCAAGGACACTTCATCGACCGGTGAGAACCTGTACTTCCAGCTAAGAT
TAGATAAAAGTAAAGTGATTAACAGCGCATTAGAGCTGCTTAATGAGGTCGGAATCGAAGGTTTAACAAC
CCGTAAACTCGCCCAGAAGCTAGGTGTAGAGCAGCCTACATTGTATTGGCATGTAAAAAATAAGCGGGCT
TTGCTCGACGCCTTAGCCATTGAGATGTTAGATAGGCACCATACTCACTTTTGCCCTTTAGAAGGGGAAA
GCTGGCAAGATTTTTTACGTAATAACGCTAAAAGTTTTAGATGTGCTTTACTAAGTCATCGCGATGGAGC
AAAAGTACATTTAGGTACACGGCCTACAGAAAAACAGTATGAAACTCTCGAAAATCAATTAGCCTTTTTA
TGCCAACAAGGTTTTTCACTAGAGAATGCATTATATGCACTCAGCGCTGTGGGGCATTTTACTTTAGGTT
GCGTATTGGAAGATCAAGAGCATCAAGTCGCTAAAGAAGAAAGGGAAACACCTACTACTGATAGTATGCC
GCCATTATTACGACAAGCTATCGAATTATTTGATCACCAAGGTGCAGAGCCAGCCTTCTTATTCGGCCTT
GAATTGATCATATGCGGATTAGAAAAACAACTTAAATGTGAAAGTGGGTCCGCGTACAGCCGCGCGCGTA
CGAAAAACAATTACGGGTCTACCATCGAGGGCCTGCTCGATCTCCCGGACGACGACGCCCCCGAAGAGGC
GGGGCTGGCGGCTCCGCGCCTGTCCTTTCTCCCCGCGGGACACACGCGCAGACTGTCGACGGCCCCCCCG
ACCGATGTCAGCCTGGGGGACGAGCTCCACTTAGACGGCGAGGACGTGGCGATGGCGCATGCCGACGCGC
TAGACGATTTCGATCTGGACATGTTGGGGGACGGGGATTCCCCGGGTCCGGGATTTACCCCCCACGACTC
CGCCCCCTACGGCGCTCTGGATATGGCCGACTTCGAGTTTGAGCAGATGTTTACCGATGCCCTTGGAATT
GACGAGTACGGTGGGTAGCTCGAGTCTAGAGGGCCCGTTTAAACCCGCTGATCAGCCTCGACTGTGCCTT
CTAGTTGCCAGCCATCTGTTGTTTGCCCCTCCCCCGTGCCTTCCTTGACCCTGGAAGGTGCCACTCCCAC
TGTCCTTTCCTAATAAAATGAGGAAATTGCATCGCATTGTCTGAGTAGGTGTCATTCTATTCTGGGGGGT
GGGGTGGGGCAGGACAGCAAGGGGGAGGATTGGGAAGACAATAGCAGGCATGCTGGGGATGCGGTGGGCT
CTATGGCTTCTGAGGCGGAAAGAACCAGCTGGGGCTCTAGGGGGTATCCCC
[124 nt withheld, positions 2502-2625]
C
[91 nt withheld, positions 2627-2717]
A
[49 nt withheld, positions 2719-2767]
CCTTTGACGTTGGAGTCCACGTTCTTT
[37 nt withheld, positions 2795-2831]
ACCCTATCTCGGTCTATTCTTTTGATTTATAAGGGATTTTGCCGATTTCGGCCTATTGGTTAAAAAATGA
GCTGATTTAACAAAAATTTAACGCGAATTAATTCTGTGGAATGTGTGTCAGTTAGGGTGTGGAAAGTCCC
CAGGCTCCCCAGCAGGCAGAAGTATGCAAAGCATGCATCTCAATTAGTCAGCAACCAGGTGTGGAAAGTC
CCCAGGCTCCCCAGCAGGCAGAAGTATGCAAAGCATGCATCTCAATTAGTCAGCAACCATAGTCCCGCCC
CTAACTCCGCCCATCCCGCCCCTAACTCCGCCCAGTTCCGCCCATTCTCCGCCCCATGGCTGACTAATTT
TTTTTATTTATGCAGAGGCCGAGGCCGCCTCTGCCTCTGAGCTATTCCAGAAGTAGTGAGGAGGCTTTTT
TGGAGGCCTAGGCTTTTGCAAAAAGCTCCCGGGAGCTTGTATATCCATTTTCGGATCTGATCAAGAGACA
GGATGAGGATCGTTTCGCATGATTGAACAAGATGGATTGCACGCAGGTTCTCCGGCCGCTTGGGTGGAGA
GGCTATTCGGCTATGACTGGGCACAACAGACAATCGGCTGCTCTGATGCCGCCGTGTTCCGGCTGTCAGC
GCAGGGGCGCCCGGTTCTTTTTGTCAAGACCGACCTGTCCGGTGCCCTGAATGAACTGCAGGACGAGGCA
GCGCGGCTATCGTGGCTGGCCACGACGGGCGTTCCTTGCGCAGCTGTGCTCGACGTTGTCACTGAAGCGG
GAAGGGACTGGCTGCTATTGGGCGAAGTGCCGGGGCAGGATCTCCTGTCATCTCACCTTGCTCCTGCCGA
GAAAGTATCCATCATGGCTGATGCAATGCGGCGGCTGCATACGCTTGATCCGGCTACCTGCCCATTCGAC
CACCAAGCGAAACATCGCATCGAGCGAGCACGTACTCGGATGGAAGCCGGTCTTGTCGATCAGGATGATC
TGGACGAAGAGCATCAGGGGCTCGCGCCAGCCGAACTGTTCGCCAGGCTCAAGGCGCGCATGCCCGACGG
CGAGGATCTCGTCGTGACCCATGGCGATGCCTGCTTGCCGAATATCATGGTGGAAAATGGCCGCTTTTCT
GGATTCATCGACTGTGGCCGGCTGGGTGTGGCGGACCGCTATCAGGACATAGCGTTGGCTACCCGTGATA
TTGCTGAAGAGCTTGGCGGCGAATGGGCTGACCGCTTCCTCGTGCTTTACGGTATCGCCGCTCCCGATTC
GCAGCGCATCGCCTTCTATCGCCTTCTTGACGAGTTCTTCTGAGCGGGACTCTGGGGTTCGAAATGACCG
ACCAAGCGACGCCCAACCTGCCATCACGAGATTTCGATTCCACCGCCGCCTTCTATGAAAGGTTGGGCTT
CGGAATCGTTTTCCGGGACGCCGGCTGGATGATCCTCCAGCGCGGGGATCTCATGCTGGAGTTCTTCGCC
CACCCCAACTTGTTTATTGCAGCTTATAATGGTTACAAATAAAGCAATAGCATCACAAATTTCACAAATA
AAGCATTTTTTTCACTGCATTCTAGTTGTGGTTTGTCCAAACTCATCAATGTATCTTATCATGTCTGTAT
ACCGTCGACCTCTAGCTAGAGCTTGGCGTAATCATGGTCATAGCTGTTTCCTGTGTGAAATTGTTATCCG
CTCACAATTCCACACAACATACGAGCCGGAAGCATAAAGTGTAAAGCCTGGGGTGCCTAATGAGTGAGCT
AACTCACATTAATTGCGTTGCGCTCACTGCCCGCTTTCCAGTCGGGAAACCTGTCGTGCCAGCTGCATTA
ATGAATCGGCCAACGCGCGGGGAGAGGCGGTTTGCGTATTGGGCGCTCTTCCGCTTCCTCGCTCACTGAC
TCGCTGCGCTCGGTCGTTCGGCTGCGGCGAGCGGTATCAGCTCACTCAAAGGCGGTAATACGGTTATCCA
CAGAATCAGGGGATAACGCAGGAAAGAACATGTGAGCAAAAGGCCAGCAAAAGGCCAGGAACCGTAAAAA
GGCCGCGTTGCTGGCGTTTTTCCATAGGCTCCGCCCCCCTGACGAGCATCACAAAAATCGACGCTCAAGT
CAGAGGTGGCGAAACCCGACAGGACTATAAAGATACCAGGCGTTTCCCCCTGGAAGCTCCCTCGTGCGCT
CTCCTGTTCCGACCCTGCCGCTTACCGGATACCTGTCCGCCTTTCTCCCTTCGGGAAGCGTGGCGCTTTC
TCATAGCTCACGCTGTAGGTATCTCAGTTCGGTGTAGGTCGTTCGCTCCAAGCTGGGCTGTGTGCACGAA
CCCCCCGTTCAGCCCGACCGCTGCGCCTTATCCGGTAACTATCGTCTTGAGTCCAACCCGGTAAGACACG
ACTTATCGCCACTGGCAGCAGCCACTGGTAACAGGATTAGCAGAGCGAGGTATGTAGGCGGTGCTACAGA
GTTCTTGAAGTGGTGGCCTAACTACGGCTACACTAGAAGAACAGTATTTGGTATCTGCGCTCTGCTGAAG
CCAGTTACCTTCGGAAAAAGAGTTGGTAGCTCTTGATCCGGCAAACAAACCACCGCTGGTAGCGGTTTTT
TTGTTTGCAAGCAGCAGATTACGCGCAGAAAAAAAGGATCTCAAGAAGATCCTTTGATCTTTTCTACGGG
GTCTGACGCTCAGTGGAACGAAAACTCACGTTAAGGGATTTTGGTCATGAGATTATCAAAAAGGATCTTC
ACCTAGATCCTTTTAAATTAAAAATGAAGTTTTAAATCAATCTAAAGTATATATGAGTAAACTTGGTCTG
ACAGTTACCAATGCTTAATCAGTGAGGCACCTATCTCAGCGATCTGTCTATTTCGTTCATCCATAGTTGC
CTGACTCCCCGTCGTGTAGATAACTACGATACGGGAGGGCTTACCATCTGGCCCCAGTGCTGCAATGATA
CCGCGAGACCCACGCTCACCGGCTCCAGATTTATCAGCAATAAACCAGCCAGCCGGAAGGGCCGAGCGCA
GAAGTGGTCCTGCAACTTTATCCGCCTCCATCCAGTCTATTAATTGTTGCCGGGAAGCTAGAGTAAGTAG
TTCGCCAGTTAATAGTTTGCGCAACGTTGTTGCCATTGCTACAGGCATCGTGGTGTCACGCTCGTCGTTT
GGTATGGCTTCATTCAGCTCCGGTTCCCAACGATCAAGGCGAGTTACATGATCCCCCATGTTGTGCAAAA
AAGCGGTTAGCTCCTTCGGTCCTCCGATCGTTGTCAGAAGTAAGTTGGCCGCAGTGTTATCACTCATGGT
TATGGCAGCACTGCATAATTCTCTTACTGTCATGCCATCCGTAAGATGCTTTTCTGTGACTGGTGAGTAC
TCAACCAAGTCATTCTGAGAATAGTGTATGCGGCGACCGAGTTGCTCTTGCCCGGCGTCAATACGGGATA
ATACCGCGCCACATAGCAGAACTTTAAAAGTGCTCATCATTGGAAAACGTTCTTCGGGGCGAAAACTCTC
AAGGATCTTACCGCTGTTGAGATCCAGTTCGATGTAACCCACTCGTGCACCCAACTGATCTTCAGCATCT
TTTACTTTCACCAGCGTTTCTGGGTGAGCAAAAACAGGAAGGCAAAATGCCGCAAAAAAGGGAATAAGGG
CGACACGGAAATGTTGAATACTCATACTCTTCCTTTTTCAATATTATTGAAGCATTTATCAGGGTTATTG
TCTCATGAGCGGATACATATTTGAATGTATTTAGAAAAATAAACAAATAGGGGTTCCGCGCACATTTCCC
CGAAAAGTGCCACCTGACGTC
