>Addgene plasmid #66351 | GPR31-Tango | depositor partial sequence | sequence record 113316 | GPR31
ATGCCATTCCCTAACTGTAGTGCGCCAAGCACCGTGGTTGCCACAGCTGTGGGCGTCCTCCTGGGCCTTG
AGTGCGGTCTGGGCCTCCTGGGAAATGCAGTGGCCCTTTGGACTTTCCTCTTTAGAGTACGGGTATGGAA
ACCGTACGCCGTGTATCTGCTGAACCTGGCATTGGCGGACCTTTTGCTCGCAGCTTGTCTCCCATTCCTG
GCGGCTTTTTACCTGAGTCTGCAGGCCTGGCATCTCGGTCGGGTCGGTTGTTGGGCTTTGCATTTCCTGT
TGGACCTCTCCCGGAGCGTGGGGATGGCATTCCTTGCTGCTGTCGCTCTGGATAGATACTTGAGGGTGGT
GCACCCTCGGCTGAAAGTGAATCTGCTGTCACCTCAGGCTGCTCTCGGCGTCTCTGGCCTGGTTTGGCTC
CTCATGGTCGCCCTCACTTGTCCTGGCTTGCTGATTAGTGAAGCAGCCCAGAACTCTACGAGATGCCACA
GTTTCTACAGTCGCGCGGACGGGTCCTTTTCAATTATTTGGCAGGAGGCTTTGTCATGCTTGCAATTTGT
CCTGCCCTTCGGTCTTATAGTTTTTTGCAATGCCGGAATCATTCGGGCACTTCAGAAAAGACTGAGAGAA
CCCGAGAAGCAGCCAAAACTCCAGCGGGCCCAGGCCCTTGTTACTCTTGTGGTGGTACTGTTTGCCCTGT
GCTTCCTCCCTTGCTTCCTGGCTAGAGTCCTGATGCATATATTTCAGAACCTGGGATCCTGTCGGGCGTT
GTGCGCCGTGGCCCATACCAGTGACGTGACGGGCTCCCTCACCTATCTGCATAGCGTATTGAACCCGGTA
GTGTATTGCTTCTCCTCTCCGACGTTTCGGTCCAGCTACCGACGGGTCTTCCATACCCTTCGAGGCAAGG
GACAGGCTGCCGAACCCCCCGATTTCAACCCCAGAGATTCTTACTCA
