>Addgene plasmid #66351 | GPR31-Tango | addgene partial sequence | sequence record 119998 | CMV-F 5'-CGCAAATGGGCGGTAGGCGTG-3'
GCTCTCTGGCTAACTAGAGAACCCACTGCTTACTGGCTTATCGAAATTAATACGACTCACTATAGGGAGA
CCCAAGCTGGCTAGCGTTTAAACTTAAGCTTGGTACCGAGCTCGGATCCACTAGTCCAGTGTGGTGGAAT
TCTGCAGATATCCAGCACAGTGGCGGCCGCGCCACCATGAAGACGATCATCGCCCTGAGCTACATCTTCT
GCCTGGTATTCGCCGACTACAAGGACGATGATGACGCCAGCATCGATATGCCATTCCCTAACTGTAGTGC
GCCAAGCACCGTGGTTGCCACAGCTGTGGGCGTCCTCCTGGGCCTTGAGTGCGGTCTGGGCCTCCTGGGA
AATGCAGTGGCCCTTTGGACTTTCCTCTTTAGAGTACGGGTATGGAAACCGTACGCCGTGTATCTGCTGA
ACCTGGCATTGGCGGACCTTTTGCTCGCAGCTTGTCTCCCATTCCTGGCGGCTTTTTACCTGAGTCTGCA
GGCCTGGCATCTCGGTCGGGTCGGTTGTTGGGCTTTGCATTTCCTGTTGGACCTCTCCCGGAGCGTGGGG
ATGGCATTCCTTGCTGCTGTCGCTCTGGATAGATACTTGAGGGTGGTGCACCCTCGGCTGAAAGTGAATC
TGCTGTCACCTCAGGCTGCTCTCGGCGTCTCTGGCCTGGTTTGGCTCCTCATGGTCGCCCTCACTTGTCC
TGGCTTGCTGATTAGTGAAGCAGCCCAGAACTCTACGAGATGCCACAGTTTCTACAGTCGCGCGGACGGG
TCCTTTTCAATTATTTGGCAGGAGGCTTTGTCATGCTTGCAATTTGTCCTGCCCTTCGGTCTTATAGTTT
TTTGCAATGCCGGAATCATTCGGGCACTTCAGAAAAGACTGAGAGAACCCGAGAAGCAGCCAAAACTCCA
GCGGGCCCAG
