>Addgene plasmid #66351 | GPR31-Tango | addgene partial sequence | sequence record 120001 | Tet-R 5'-GGCGAGTTTACGGGTTGTTA-3'
GCTCTAATGCGCTGTTAATCACTTTACTTTTATCTAATCTTAGCTGGAAGTACAGGTTCTCACCGGTCGA
TGAAGTGTCCTTGGCCAGGGAGGAGCTGGCGGTGGTGCAGGACTCATCTTGGGGACCCAGGCTGGGTGGG
GTGCGTCCACCGGTATCGATTGAGTAAGAATCTCTGGGGTTGAAATCGGGGGGTTCGGCAGCCTGTCCCT
TGCCTCGAAGGGTATGGAAGACCCGTCGGTAGCTGGACCGAAACGTCGGAGAGGAGAAGCAATACACTAC
CGGGTTCAATACGCTATGCAGATAGGTGAGGGAGCCCGTCACGTCACTGGTATGGGCCACGGCGCACAAC
GCCCGACAGGATCCCAGGTTCTGAAATATATGCATCAGGACTCTAGCCAGGAAGCAAGGGAGGAAGCACA
GGGCAAACAGTACCACCACAAGAGTAACAAGGGCCTGGGCCCGCTGGAGTTTTGGCTGCTTCTCGGGTTC
TCTCAGTCTTTTCTGAAGTGCCCGAATGATTCCGGCATTGCAAAAAACTATAAGACCGAAGGGCAGGACA
AATTGCAAGCATGACAAAGCCTCCTGCCAAATAATTGAAAAGGACCCGTCCGCGCGACTGTAGAAACTGT
GGCATCTCGTAGAGTTCTGGGCTGCTTCACTAATCAGCAAGCCAGGACAAGTGAGGGCGACCATGAGGAG
CCAAACCAGGCCAGAGACGCCGAGAGCAGCCTGAGGTGACAGCAGATTCACTTTCAGCCGAGGGTGCACC
ACCCTCAAGTATCTATCCAGAGCGACAGCAGCAAGGAATGCCATCCCCACGCTCCGGGAGAGGTCCAACA
GGAAATGCAAAGCCCAACAACCGACCCGACCGAGATGCCAGGCCTGCAGACTCAGGTAAAAAGCCGCCAG
GAATGGGAGACAAGCTGCGAGCAAAAGGTCCGCCAATGCCAGGTTCAGCAGATACACGGCGTACGGTTTC
CATACCCGTACTCTAAAGAGGAAAGTCCAAAGGGCCACTGCATTTCCCAGGAGGCCCAGACCGCACTCAA
GGCCCAGGAGGACGCCC
