[The description below was written by a language model from this plasmid's Addgene catalogue record.]
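Description:
GPR31-Tango is a mammalian expression plasmid from the PRESTO-Tango collection, a resource for screening G protein-coupled receptors in parallel through a transcriptional readout of arrestin recruitment. It is built on the "empty Tango" backbone, which the record says derives from pcDNA3.1(+). The plasmid is propagated at high copy in E. coli under ampicillin selection. It also carries a neomycin resistance marker, so transfected mammalian cells can be selected with G418.

The insert is the human GPR31 coding sequence (about 957 bp; also known as 12-HETER or HETER1), cloned by restriction digestion with NotI at the 5′ end and expressed from the CMV promoter. The backbone adds an N-terminal FLAG tag, which is useful for detecting receptor expression. The depositor comments show that a tTA (tetracycline transactivator) sequence lies downstream of the receptor, consistent with the stated design in which transcriptional activation follows arrestin translocation. In Tango-type assays generally, arrestin recruitment to the activated receptor releases the fused transactivator, which then drives a reporter gene in the assay cell line. The record does not itemise the intervening linker or cleavage elements, nor the reporter system. The depositor notes that the site downstream of tTA is XbaI rather than XhoI in most vectors of this series, so the 3′ junction should be confirmed before an XhoI digest is planned.

The plasmid was generated under a programme aimed at building tools for understudied members of druggable protein families. It is typically used to test ligands for GPR31 activity in a G protein-independent, arrestin-based format, either alone or as part of receptorome-wide screens.
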