Addgene plasmid #66351: GPR31-Tango
Purpose: Expression of G protein-coupled receptors for PRESTO-Tango: parallel receptorome expression and screening via transcriptional output, with transcriptional activation following arrestin translocation
Depositing lab: Bryan Roth. Depositing organization: University of North Carolina at Chapel Hill. Publication: PRESTO-Tango as an open-source resource for interrogation of the druggable human GPCRome. Kroeze WK, Sassano MF, Huang XP, Lansu K, McCorvy JD, Giguere PM, Sciaky N, Roth BL. Nat Struct Mol Biol. 2015 May;22(5):362-9. doi: 10.1038/nsmb.3014. Epub 2015 Apr 20. PubMed 25895059.
Backbone
  Vector backbone: empty Tango
  Backbone size w/o insert (bp): 6632
  Vector type: Mammalian Expression
  Selectable markers: Neomycin (select with G418)
Growth in bacteria
  Bacterial resistance: Ampicillin, 100 μg/mL
  Growth temperature: 37°C
  Growth strain: DH5alpha
  Copy number: High Copy
Gene/Insert
  Gene/Insert name: GPR31
  Species: H. sapiens (human)
  Insert size (bp): 957
  Entrez Gene: GPR31 (a.k.a. 12-HETER, HETER, HETER1)
  Promoter: CMV
  Tag / fusion protein: FLAG (N terminal on backbone)
  Cloning method: Restriction Enzyme; 5′ cloning site NotI (not destroyed); 3′ cloning site XhoI (unknown if destroyed)
  Sequencing primers: 5′ CMV-F; 3′ Tet-R
Terms and licenses: Academic/Nonprofit Terms; Industry Terms: Not Available to Industry
Depositor comments: Please note: Most of the PRESTO-Tango vectors do not contain the XhoI cut site downstream of the tTA sequence and instead carry an XbaI site. If you need to perform an XhoI digest we recommend sequencing with a forward primer at the C-terminus of tTA to determine which of the two sites is present. Suggested primer: 5-gagctccacttagacggcgagg-3. Original backbone was pcDNA3.1(+). These plasmids were generated as part of the Illuminating the Druggable Genome (IDG) program sponsored by the NIH Common Fund. The goal of this program is to identify, gather, and distribute information and resources for proteins that currently are not well-studied yet belong to commonly drug-targeted protein families: protein kinases, non-olfactory G-protein coupled receptors (GPCRs), and ion channels. The IDG program is designed to develop fundamental research tools for understudied proteins, elucidate their function, and disseminate the IDG-related resources and data to the greater scientific community.
How to cite: GPR31-Tango was a gift from Bryan Roth (Addgene plasmid # 66351 ; http://n2t.net/addgene:66351 ; RRID:Addgene_66351)
